>Addgene plasmid #46733 | pcDNA3.2 mir-1-1 reporter mir193b-3 | depositor full sequence | sequence record 117491 | pcDNA3.2 mir-1-1 reporter mir193b-3 sequence 6001 bps
GACGGATCGGGAGATCTCCCGATCCCCTATGGTCGACTCTCAGTACAATCTGCTCTGATGCCGCATAGTT
AAGCCAGTATCTGCTCCCTGCTTGTGTGTTGGAGGTCGCTGAGTAGTGCGCGAGCAAAATTTAAGCTACA
ACAAGGCAAGGCTTGACCGACAATTGCATGAAGAATCTGCTTAGGGTTAGGCGTTTTGCGCTGCTTCGCG
ATGTACGGGCCAGATATACGCGTTGACATTGATTATTGACTAGTTATTAATAGTAATCAATTACGGGGTC
ATTAGTTCATAGCCCATATATGGAGTTCCGCGTTACATAACTTACGGTAAATGGCCCGCCTGGCTGACCG
CCCAACGACCCCCGCCCATTGACGTCAATAATGACGTATGTTCCCATAGTAACGCCAATAGGGACTTTCC
ATTGACGTCAATGGGTGGACTATTTACGGTAAACTGCCCACTTGGCAGTACATCAAGTGTATCATATGCC
AAGTACGCCCCCTATTGACGTCAATGACGGTAAATGGCCCGCCTGGCATTATGCCCAGTACATGACCTTA
TGGGACTTTCCTACTTGGCAGTACATCTACGTATTAGTCATCGCTATTACCATGGTGATGCGGTTTTGGC
AGTACATCAATGGGCGTGGATAGCGGTTTGACTCACGGGGATTTCCAAGTCTCCACCCCATTGACGTCAA
TGGGAGTTTGTTTTGGCACCAAAATCAACGGGACTTTCCAAAATGTCGTAACAACTCCGCCCCATTGACG
CAAATGGGCGGTAGGCGTGTACGGTGGGAGGTCTATATAAGCAGAGCTCTCTGGCTAACTAGAGAACCCA
CTGCTTACTGGCTTATCGAAATTAATACGACTCACTATAGGGAGACCCAAGCTGGCTAGTTAAGCTATCA
ACAAGTTTGTACAAAAAAGCAGGCTGCCGTGAATGGGGACTCACTTCTTGGGAAAAGAGGCTTTTGGAGG
CCATGGTCTCAGAATCGGGGTTTTGAGGGCGAGATGAGTTTATGTTTTATCCAACTGGCCCTCAAAGTCC
CGCTTTTGGGGTCATTCTGGATAGTGAGGGACTCAGGCCCCGGCAGTCTCGGGAGGGTGAGGGCCCCAGC
TTTCTTGTACAAAGTGGTTGATCTAGAGGGCCCGCAGTGGGGTCAGCTTCTACCGGGGCGGCGTCCCGGG
GTCTTGGAACTGCATGCAGACTGCCTGCTTGGGAAACATACTTCTTTATATGCCCATATGGACCTGCTAA
GCTATGGAATGTAAAGAAGTATGTATCTCAGGCCGGGACCTCTCTCGCCGCACTGAGGGGCACTCCACAC
CACGGGGGCCGCCGCGGCCGACAGCCAGCCAGGCGGCTGTGGTGGGGGTGAGGCTGGGGCGGCAGGCTGC
CTGGGCGTTGGTGGACGGTCGTGTCCCCGCCAGCATTGTTCTGTCACTTTGCCTGTGTCAGCAGGTGGAA
GTGCTCACCAGACATTCGAAGGTAAGCCTATCCCTAACCCTCTCCTCGGTCTCGATTCTACGCGTACCGG
TTAGTAATGAGTTTAAACGGGGGAGGCTAACTGAAACACGGAAGGAGACAATACCGGAAGGAACCCGCGC
TATGACGGCAATAAAAAGACAGAATAAAACGCACGGGTGTTGGGTCGTTTGTTCATAAACGCGGGGTTCG
GTCCCAGGGCTGGCACTCTGTCGATACCCCACCGAGACCCCATTGGGGCCAATACGCCCGCGTTTCTTCC
TTTTCCCCACCCCACCCCCCAAGTTCGGGTGAAGGCCCAGGGCTCGCAGCCAACGTCGGGGCGGCAGGCC
CTGCCATAGCAGATCTGCGCAGCTGGGGCTCTAGGGGGTATCCCC
[124 nt withheld, positions 1866-1989]
C
[32 nt withheld, positions 1991-2022]
CA
[57 nt withheld, positions 2025-2081]
A
[49 nt withheld, positions 2083-2131]
CCTTTGACGTTGGAGTCCACGTTCTTT
[37 nt withheld, positions 2159-2195]
ACCCTATCTCGGTCTATTCTTTTGATTTATAAGGGATTTTGGGGATTTCGGCCTATTGGTTAAAAAATGA
GCTGATTTAACAAAAATTTAACGCGAATTAATTCTGTGGAATGTGTGTCAGTTAGGGTGTGGAAAGTCCC
CAGGCTCCCCAGCAGGCAGAAGTATGCAAAGCATGCATCTCAATTAGTCAGCAACCAGGTGTGGAAAGTC
CCCAGGCTCCCCAGCAGGCAGAAGTATGCAAAGCATGCATCTCAATTAGTCAGCAACCATAGTCCCGCCC
CTAACTCCGCCCATCCCGCCCCTAACTCCGCCCAGTTCCGCCCATTCTCCGCCCCATGGCTGACTAATTT
TTTTTATTTATGCAGAGGCCGAGGCCGCCTCTGCCTCTGAGCTATTCCAGAAGTAGTGAGGAGGCTTTTT
TGGAGGCCTAGGCTTTTGCAAAAAGCTCCCGGGAGCTTGTATATCCATTTTCGGATCTGATCAAGAGACA
GGATGAGGATCGTTTCGCATGATTGAACAAGATGGATTGCACGCAGGTTCTCCGGCCGCTTGGGTGGAGA
GGCTATTCGGCTATGACTGGGCACAACAGACAATCGGCTGCTCTGATGCCGCCGTGTTCCGGCTGTCAGC
GCAGGGGCGCCCGGTTCTTTTTGTCAAGACCGACCTGTCCGGTGCCCTGAATGAACTGCAGGACGAGGCA
GCGCGGCTATCGTGGCTGGCCACGACGGGCGTTCCTTGCGCAGCTGTGCTCGACGTTGTCACTGAAGCGG
GAAGGGACTGGCTGCTATTGGGCGAAGTGCCGGGGCAGGATCTCCTGTCATCTCACCTTGCTCCTGCCGA
GAAAGTATCCATCATGGCTGATGCAATGCGGCGGCTGCATACGCTTGATCCGGCTACCTGCCCATTCGAC
CACCAAGCGAAACATCGCATCGAGCGAGCACGTACTCGGATGGAAGCCGGTCTTGTCGATCAGGATGATC
TGGACGAAGAGCATCAGGGGCTCGCGCCAGCCGAACTGTTCGCCAGGCTCAAGGCGCGCATGCCCGACGG
CGAGGATCTCGTCGTGACCCATGGCGATGCCTGCTTGCCGAATATCATGGTGGAAAATGGCCGCTTTTCT
GGATTCATCGACTGTGGCCGGCTGGGTGTGGCGGACCGCTATCAGGACATAGCGTTGGCTACCCGTGATA
TTGCTGAAGAGCTTGGCGGCGAATGGGCTGACCGCTTCCTCGTGCTTTACGGTATCGCCGCTCCCGATTC
GCAGCGCATCGCCTTCTATCGCCTTCTTGACGAGTTCTTCTGAGCGGGACTCTGGGGTTCGCGAAATGAC
CGACCAAGCGACGCCCAACCTGCCATCACGAGATTTCGATTCCACCGCCGCCTTCTATGAAAGGTTGGGC
TTCGGAATCGTTTTCCGGGACGCCGGCTGGATGATCCTCCAGCGCGGGGATCTCATGCTGGAGTTCTTCG
CCCACCCCAACTTGTTTATTGCAGCTTATAATGGTTACAAATAAAGCAATAGCATCACAAATTTCACAAA
TAAAGCATTTTTTTCACTGCATTCTAGTTGTGGTTTGTCCAAACTCATCAATGTATCTTATCATGTCTGT
ATACCGTCGACCTCTAGCTAGAGCTTGGCGTAATCATGGTCATAGCTGTTTCCTGTGTGAAATTGTTATC
CGCTCACAATTCCACACAACATACGAGCCGGAAGCATAAAGTGTAAAGCCTGGGGTGCCTAATGAGTGAG
CTAACTCACATTAATTGCGTTGCGCTCACTGCCCGCTTTCCAGTCGGGAAACCTGTCGTGCCAGCTGCAT
TAATGAATCGGCCAACGCGCGGGGAGAGGCGGTTTGCGTATTGGGCGCTCTTCCGCTTCCTCGCTCACTG
ACTCGCTGCGCTCGGTCGTTCGGCTGCGGCGAGCGGTATCAGCTCACTCAAAGGCGGTAATACGGTTATC
CACAGAATCAGGGGATAACGCAGGAAAGAACATGTGAGCAAAAGGCCAGCAAAAGGCCAGGAACCGTAAA
AAGGCCGCGTTGCTGGCGTTTTTCCATAGGCTCCGCCCCCCTGACGAGCATCACAAAAATCGACGCTCAA
GTCAGAGGTGGCGAAACCCGACAGGACTATAAAGATACCAGGCGTTTCCCCCTGGAAGCTCCCTCGTGCG
CTCTCCTGTTCCGACCCTGCCGCTTACCGGATACCTGTCCGCCTTTCTCCCTTCGGGAAGCGTGGCGCTT
TCTCAATGCTCACGCTGTAGGTATCTCAGTTCGGTGTAGGTCGTTCGCTCCAAGCTGGGCTGTGTGCACG
AACCCCCCGTTCAGCCCGACCGCTGCGCCTTATCCGGTAACTATCGTCTTGAGTCCAACCCGGTAAGACA
CGACTTATCGCCACTGGCAGCAGCCACTGGTAACAGGATTAGCAGAGCGAGGTATGTAGGCGGTGCTACA
GAGTTCTTGAAGTGGTGGCCTAACTACGGCTACACTAGAAGGACAGTATTTGGTATCTGCGCTCTGCTGA
AGCCAGTTACCTTCGGAAAAAGAGTTGGTAGCTCTTGATCCGGCAAACAAACCACCGCTGGTAGCGGTGG
TTTTTTTGTTTGCAAGCAGCAGATTACGCGCAGAAAAAAAGGATCTCAAGAAGATCCTTTGATCTTTTCT
ACGGGGTCTGACGCTCAGTGGAACGAAAACTCACGTTAAGGGATTTTGGTCATGAGATTATCAAAAAGGA
TCTTCACCTAGATCCTTTTAAATTAAAAATGAAGTTTTAAATCAATCTAAAGTATATATGAGTAAACTTG
GTCTGACAGTTACCAATGCTTAATCAGTGAGGCACCTATCTCAGCGATCTGTCTATTTCGTTCATCCATA
GTTGCCTGACTCCCCGTCGTGTAGATAACTACGATACGGGAGGGCTTACCATCTGGCCCCAGTGCTGCAA
TGATACCGCGAGACCCACGCTCACCGGCTCCAGATTTATCAGCAATAAACCAGCCAGCCGGAAGGGCCGA
GCGCAGAAGTGGTCCTGCAACTTTATCCGCCTCCATCCAGTCTATTAATTGTTGCCGGGAAGCTAGAGTA
AGTAGTTCGCCAGTTAATAGTTTGCGCAACGTTGTTGCCATTGCTACAGGCATCGTGGTGTCACGCTCGT
CGTTTGGTATGGCTTCATTCAGCTCCGGTTCCCAACGATCAAGGCGAGTTACATGATCCCCCATGTTGTG
CAAAAAAGCGGTTAGCTCCTTCGGTCCTCCGATCGTTGTCAGAAGTAAGTTGGCCGCAGTGTTATCACTC
ATGGTTATGGCAGCACTGCATAATTCTCTTACTGTCATGCCATCCGTAAGATGCTTTTCTGTGACTGGTG
AGTACTCAACCAAGTCATTCTGAGAATAGTGTATGCGGCGACCGAGTTGCTCTTGCCCGGCGTCAATACG
GGATAATACCGCGCCACATAGCAGAACTTTAAAAGTGCTCATCATTGGAAAACGTTCTTCGGGGCGAAAA
CTCTCAAGGATCTTACCGCTGTTGAGATCCAGTTCGATGTAACCCACTCGTGCACCCAACTGATCTTCAG
CATCTTTTACTTTCACCAGCGTTTCTGGGTGAGCAAAAACAGGAAGGCAAAATGCCGCAAAAAAGGGAAT
AAGGGCGACACGGAAATGTTGAATACTCATACTCTTCCTTTTTCAATATTATTGAAGCATTTATCAGGGT
TATTGTCTCATGAGCGGATACATATTTGAATGTATTTAGAAAAATAAACAAATAGGGGTTCCGCGCACAT
TTCCCCGAAAAGTGCCACCTGACGTC
Features (pLannotate 1.2.2; 24 found; start..end, strand, type, name):
     36..80      -  misc_feature   bom (fragment): basis of mobility region from pBR322
    235..614     +  enhancer       CMV enhancer: human cytomegalovirus immediate early enhancer
    615..818     +  promoter       CMV promoter: human cytomegalovirus (CMV) immediate early promoter
    814..847     +  LTR            5' LTR (truncated) (fragment): truncated 5' long terminal repeat (LTR) from HIV-1
    863..881     +  promoter       T7 promoter: promoter for bacteriophage T7 RNA polymerase
    911..935     +  protein_bind   attB1: mutant version of attB; recombination site for the Gateway® BP reaction BP Clonase™
    972..1073    +  ncRNA          mir-193: Accession: RF01895 - microRNA mir-193
   1117..1137    -  protein_bind   attB2: mutant version of attB; core recombination site for the Gateway® BP reaction BP Clonase™
   1216..1292    +  ncRNA          mir-1: Accession: RF00103 - mir-1 microRNA precursor family
   1491..1532    +  CDS            V5 tag: epitope tag from simian virus 5
   1616..1664    +  polyA_signal   HSV TK poly(A) signal: herpes simplex virus thymidine kinase polyadenylation signal (Cole and Stacy, 1985)
   1755..1771    -  polyA_signal   bGH poly(A) signal (fragment): bovine growth hormone polyadenylation signal
   1866..2294    +  rep_origin     f1 ori (sequence partly withheld): f1 bacteriophage origin of replication; arrow indicates direction of (+) strand synthesis
   2308..2637    +  promoter       SV40 promoter: SV40 enhancer and early promoter
   2704..3495    +  CDS            neo: KKA2_KLEPN - Also known as kan, nptII. Experimental evidence at protein level: Swiss-Prot protein existence level 1. Resistance to kanamycin, neomycin, paromomycin, ribostamycin, butirosin and gentamicin B. From Klebsiella pneumoniae.
   3521..3679    +  CDS            ble (fragment): BLE_KLEPN - Experimental evidence at protein level: Swiss-Prot protein existence level 1. Binding protein with a strong affinity to the bleomycin family of antibiotics. Binds to CL990; an antimitotic-antibiotic compound. From Klebsiella pneumoniae.
   3674..3795    +  polyA_signal   SV40 poly(A) signal: SV40 polyadenylation signal
   3868..3884    -  protein_bind   lac operator: The lac repressor binds to the lac operator to inhibit transcription in E. coli. This inhibition can be relieved by adding lactose or isopropyl-β-D-thiogalactopyranoside (IPTG). lac repressor encoded by lacI
   3892..3922    -  promoter       lac promoter: promoter for the E. coli lac operon
   3937..3958    -  protein_bind   CAP binding site: CAP binding activates transcription in the presence of cAMP. E. coli catabolite activator protein
   3971..4063    -  CDS            lacI (fragment): lac repressor; lacI; The lac repressor binds to the lac operator to inhibit transcription in E. coli. This inhibition can be relieved by adding lactose or isopropyl-β-D-thiogalactopyranoside (IPTG).
   4246..4834    -  rep_origin     ori: high-copy-number ColE1/pMB1/pBR322/pUC origin of replication
   5005..5865    -  CDS            AmpR: β-lactamase; bla; confers resistance to ampicillin, carbenicillin, and related antibiotics
   5866..5970    -  promoter       AmpR promoter: bla
