[The description below was written by a language model from this plasmid's Addgene catalogue record and pLannotate feature annotations shown in this document.]
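Description:
pcDNA3.2 mir-1-1 reporter mir193b-3 is a mammalian expression plasmid for studying microRNA biogenesis. It is built on a modified pcDNA3.2 V5-DEST Gateway backbone that already carries a human mir-1-1 hairpin. It is propagated in E. coli through a high-copy ColE1/pUC-type origin with ampicillin selection (AmpR under its own bla promoter), and it also has an f1 origin. For mammalian cells, an SV40 early promoter drives a neomycin phosphotransferase gene followed by an SV40 poly(A) signal, which allows G418 selection.

The payload is a single CMV enhancer/promoter-driven transcript. Downstream of the promoter and a T7 promoter, attB1 and attB2 sites left by the Gateway recombination flank a mir-193 family hairpin. The record describes this as a human/synthetic mir193b pri-miRNA variant ("mir193b-3"), and refers to the sequence and publication for its specific mutations rather than stating them. Just after attB2 lies the mir-1 precursor, then the backbone's V5 tag sequence and an HSV TK poly(A) signal. Because the insert is non-coding, the V5 tag is presumably a backbone remnant rather than a functional fusion. Placing the test hairpin and mir-1-1 on the same primary transcript suggests that the invariant mir-1-1 serves as an internal reference for comparing how efficiently the mir-193b variant is processed. This fits the associated work on primary-sequence determinants of pri-miRNA hairpin processing, although the record does not state this role.

The annotated sequence is about 6.0 kb, shorter than the listed 8,038 bp backbone size. This is expected, since Gateway recombination replaces the destination cassette with the small insert. The short HIV LTR, bGH poly(A), ble and lacI fragment annotations are probably partial matches rather than functional elements.
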