Addgene plasmid #46733: pcDNA3.2 mir-1-1 reporter mir193b-3
Depositing lab: David Bartel. Depositing organization: Whitehead Institute for Biomedical Research. Publication: Beyond Secondary Structure: Primary-Sequence Determinants License Pri-miRNA Hairpins for Processing. Auyeung VC, Ulitsky I, McGeary SE, Bartel DP. Cell. 2013 Feb 14;152(4):844-58. doi: 10.1016/j.cell.2013.01.031. PubMed 23415231.
Backbone
  Vector backbone: pcDNA3.2 V5-DEST mir-1-1 reporter
  Backbone manufacturer: Bartel lab (Addgene plasmid# 46646)
  Backbone size w/o insert (bp): 8038
  Vector type: Mammalian Expression, RNAi
  Selectable markers: Neomycin (select with G418)
Growth in bacteria
  Bacterial resistance: Ampicillin, 100 μg/mL
  Growth temperature: 37°C
  Growth strain: DH5alpha
  Copy number: High Copy
Gene/Insert
  Gene/Insert name: mir193b-3 (alt name: mir193b-3 pri-mRNA)
  Species: H. sapiens (human), Synthetic
  Mutation: see sequence and publication
  Entrez Gene: MIR193B (a.k.a. MIRN193B, mir-193b)
  Promoter: CMV
  Tag / fusion protein: hsa-mir-1-1 (C terminal on insert); V5 (C terminal on backbone)
  Cloning method: Gateway Cloning
  Sequencing primers: 5′ CMV-F; 3′ TK-pA-R
Terms and licenses: Academic/Nonprofit Terms; Industry Terms: Not Available to Industry
How to cite: pcDNA3.2 mir-1-1 reporter mir193b-3 was a gift from David Bartel (Addgene plasmid # 46733 ; http://n2t.net/addgene:46733 ; RRID:Addgene_46733)
