>Addgene plasmid #46733 | pcDNA3.2 mir-1-1 reporter mir193b-3 | addgene partial sequence | sequence record 75784 | CMV-F 5'-CGCAAATGGGCGGTAGGCGTG-3'
TGGCTAACTAGAGAACCCACTGCTTACTGGCTTATCGAAATTAATACGACTCACTATAGGGAGACCCAAG
CTGGCTAGTTAAGCTATCAACAAGTTTGTACAAAAAAGCAGGCTGCCGTGAATGGGGACTCACTTCTTGG
GAAAAGAGGCTTTTGGAGGCCATGGTCTCAGAATCGGGGTTTTGAGGGCGAGATGAGTTTATGTTTTATC
CAACTGGCCCTCAAAGTCCCGCTTTTGGGGTCATTCTGGATAGTGAGGGACTCAGGCCCCGGCAGTCTCG
GGAGGGTGAGGGCCCCAGCTTTCTTGTACAAAGTGGTTGATCTAGAGGGCCCGCAGTGGGGTCAGCTTCT
ACCGGGGCGGCGTCCCGGGGTCTTGGAACTGCATGCAGACTGCCTGCTTGGGAAACATACTTCTTTATAT
GCCCATATGGACCTGCTAAGCTATGGAATGTAAAGAAGTATGTATCTCAGGCCGGGACCTCTCTCGCCGC
ACTGAGGGGCACTCCACACCACGGGGGCCGCCGCGGCCGACAGCCAGCCAGGCGGCTGTGGTGGGGGTGA
GGCTGGGGCGGCAGGCTGCCTGGGCGTTGGTGGACGGTCGTGTCCCCGCCAGCATTGTTCTGTCACTTTG
CCTGTGTCAGCAGGTGGAAGTGCTCACCAGACATTCGAAGGTAAGCCTATCCCTAACCCTCTCCTCGGTC
TCGATTCTACGCGTACCGGTTAGTAATGAGTTTAAACGGGGGAGGCTAACTGAAACACGGAAGGAGACAA
TACCGGAAGGAACCCGCGCTATGACGGCAATAAAAAGACAGAATAAAACGCACGGGTGTTGGG
